Addgene plasmid #62898: pBS-KS-attB2-SA(2)-T2A-Gal4-Hsp70
Purpose: Creating Gal4 drivers from MiMIC lines with inserts into coding introns in Phase 2.
Depositing lab: Benjamin White. Depositing organization: National Institute of Mental Health (NIMH). Publication: Plug-and-play genetic access to drosophila cell types using exchangeable exon cassettes. Diao F, Ironfield H, Luan H, Diao F, Shropshire WC, Ewer J, Marr E, Potter CJ, Landgraf M, White BH. Cell Rep. 2015 Mar 3;10(8):1410-21. doi: 10.1016/j.celrep.2015.01.059. Epub 2015 Feb 26. PubMed 25732830.
Backbone
  Vector backbone: pBS-KS-attB1-2-PT-SA-SD-2
  Backbone manufacturer: Hugo Bellen
  Backbone size w/o insert (bp): 3394
  Total vector size (bp): 6591
Growth in bacteria
  Bacterial resistance: Ampicillin, 100 μg/mL
  Growth temperature: 37°C
  Growth strain: DH5alpha
  Copy number: High Copy
Gene/Insert
  Gene/Insert name: T2A-Gal4-Hsp70
  Insert size (bp): 3191
Terms and licenses: Academic/Nonprofit Terms; Industry Terms: Not Available to Industry
Depositor comments: Reference: Venken KJT, et al, 2011, MiMIC: a highly versatile transposon insertion resource for engineering Drosophila melanogaster genes. Nature Method: 8:737-744.
How to cite: pBS-KS-attB2-SA(2)-T2A-Gal4-Hsp70 was a gift from Benjamin White (Addgene plasmid # 62898 ; http://n2t.net/addgene:62898 ; RRID:Addgene_62898)
