[The description below was written by a language model from this plasmid's Addgene catalogue record and pLannotate feature annotations shown in this document.]
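Description:
pBS-KS-attB2-SA(2)-T2A-Gal4-Hsp70 is a pBluescript KS-derived donor plasmid for recombinase-mediated cassette exchange in Drosophila, built on the pBS-KS-attB1-2-PT-SA-SD-2 backbone from the MiMIC toolkit. It is maintained in E. coli as a high-copy plasmid through a ColE1/pUC origin and selected with ampicillin (AmpR under its own bla promoter). The usual pBluescript remnants are also annotated, including an f1 origin, a lacZα fragment, the lac promoter/operator region, and flanking T7 and T3 promoters. The catalogue lists a total size of 6591 bp, while the depositor sequence record is 6599 nt, a minor discrepancy.

The payload sits between two φC31 attB sites in inverted orientation, which allow φC31 integrase to swap the cassette into the paired attP sites of a MiMIC transposon insertion. As the name and insert field indicate, the cassette consists of a splice acceptor in reading phase 2, a T2A peptide sequence, the yeast GAL4 transcription factor coding sequence, and an Hsp70 element that the name places downstream of GAL4, presumably as a transcription terminator. Of these, only GAL4 and the attB sites are picked up in the automated feature table. The cassette carries no promoter of its own. When it is placed in a coding intron of matching phase, the splice acceptor captures the host gene's transcript, and the T2A sequence causes ribosomal skipping so that GAL4 is released as a separate protein from the truncated native product. GAL4 is therefore expressed in the pattern of the endogenous gene. The stated use is to convert MiMIC lines with phase 2 coding-intron insertions into Gal4 drivers that can activate UAS-linked transgenes.
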