Features (pLannotate 1.2.2; 15 found; start..end, strand, type, name):
    254..842     -  rep_origin     ori: high-copy-number ColE1/pMB1/pBR322/pUC origin of replication
   1013..1873    -  CDS            AmpR: β-lactamase; bla; confers resistance to ampicillin, carbenicillin, and related antibiotics
   1874..1978    -  promoter       AmpR promoter: bla
   2031..2459    -  rep_origin     f1 ori (sequence partly withheld): f1 bacteriophage origin of replication; arrow indicates direction of (+) strand synthesis
   2464..2619    -  CDS            lacZα (fragment): LacZα fragment of β-galactosidase; lacZ fragment
   2627..2645    +  promoter       T7 promoter: promoter for bacteriophage T7 RNA polymerase
   2681..2750    +  protein_bind   attB: attB site for the φC31 integrase (Groth et al., 2000) phage φC31 integrase
   2972..5614    +  CDS            GAL4: GAL4_YEAST - Experimental evidence at protein level: Swiss-Prot protein existence level 1. This protein is a positive regulator for the gene expression of the galactose-induced genes such as GAL1, GAL2, GAL7, GAL10, and MEL1 which code for the enzymes used to convert galactose to glucose. It recognizes a 17 base pair sequence in (5'-CGGRNNRCYNYNCNCCG-3') the upstream activating sequence (UAS-G) of these genes. From Saccharomyces cerevisiae (strain ATCC 204508 / S288c) (Baker's yeast).
   5856..5876    +  misc_feature   MCS (fragment): pBluescript multiple cloning site
   6303..6372    -  protein_bind   attB: attB site for the φC31 integrase (Groth et al., 2000) phage φC31 integrase
   6412..6430    -  promoter       T3 promoter: promoter for bacteriophage T3 RNA polymerase
   6475..6491    -  protein_bind   lac operator: The lac repressor binds to the lac operator to inhibit transcription in E. coli. This inhibition can be relieved by adding lactose or isopropyl-β-D-thiogalactopyranoside (IPTG). lac repressor encoded by lacI
   6499..6529    -  promoter       lac promoter: promoter for the E. coli lac operon
   6544..6565    -  protein_bind   CAP binding site: CAP binding activates transcription in the presence of cAMP. E. coli catabolite activator protein
   6578..71      -  CDS            lacI (fragment) (across the origin): lac repressor; lacI; The lac repressor binds to the lac operator to inhibit transcription in E. coli. This inhibition can be relieved by adding lactose or isopropyl-β-D-thiogalactopyranoside (IPTG).
>Addgene plasmid #62898 | pBS-KS-attB2-SA(2)-T2A-Gal4-Hsp70 | depositor full sequence | sequence record 103977 | pBS-KS-attB2-SA(2)-T2A-Gal4-Hsp70 sequence 6599 bps
GAAACCTGTCGTGCCAGCTGCATTAATGAATCGGCCAACGCGCGGGGAGAGGCGGTTTGCGTATTGGGCG
CTCTTCCGCTTCCTCGCTCACTGACTCGCTGCGCTCGGTCGTTCGGCTGCGGCGAGCGGTATCAGCTCAC
TCAAAGGCGGTAATACGGTTATCCACAGAATCAGGGGATAACGCAGGAAAGAACATGTGAGCAAAAGGCC
AGCAAAAGGCCAGGAACCGTAAAAAGGCCGCGTTGCTGGCGTTTTTCCATAGGCTCCGCCCCCCTGACGA
GCATCACAAAAATCGACGCTCAAGTCAGAGGTGGCGAAACCCGACAGGACTATAAAGATACCAGGCGTTT
CCCCCTGGAAGCTCCCTCGTGCGCTCTCCTGTTCCGACCCTGCCGCTTACCGGATACCTGTCCGCCTTTC
TCCCTTCGGGAAGCGTGGCGCTTTCTCATAGCTCACGCTGTAGGTATCTCAGTTCGGTGTAGGTCGTTCG
CTCCAAGCTGGGCTGTGTGCACGAACCCCCCGTTCAGCCCGACCGCTGCGCCTTATCCGGTAACTATCGT
CTTGAGTCCAACCCGGTAAGACACGACTTATCGCCACTGGCAGCAGCCACTGGTAACAGGATTAGCAGAG
CGAGGTATGTAGGCGGTGCTACAGAGTTCTTGAAGTGGTGGCCTAACTACGGCTACACTAGAAGGACAGT
ATTTGGTATCTGCGCTCTGCTGAAGCCAGTTACCTTCGGAAAAAGAGTTGGTAGCTCTTGATCCGGCAAA
CAAACCACCGCTGGTAGCGGTGGTTTTTTTGTTTGCAAGCAGCAGATTACGCGCAGAAAAAAAGGATCTC
AAGAAGATCCTTTGATCTTTTCTACGGGGTCTGACGCTCAGTGGAACGAAAACTCACGTTAAGGGATTTT
GGTCATGAGATTATCAAAAAGGATCTTCACCTAGATCCTTTTAAATTAAAAATGAAGTTTTAAATCAATC
TAAAGTATATATGAGTAAACTTGGTCTGACAGTTACCAATGCTTAATCAGTGAGGCACCTATCTCAGCGA
TCTGTCTATTTCGTTCATCCATAGTTGCCTGACTCCCCGTCGTGTAGATAACTACGATACGGGAGGGCTT
ACCATCTGGCCCCAGTGCTGCAATGATACCGCGAGACCCACGCTCACCGGCTCCAGATTTATCAGCAATA
AACCAGCCAGCCGGAAGGGCCGAGCGCAGAAGTGGTCCTGCAACTTTATCCGCCTCCATCCAGTCTATTA
ATTGTTGCCGGGAAGCTAGAGTAAGTAGTTCGCCAGTTAATAGTTTGCGCAACGTTGTTGCCATTGCTAC
AGGCATCGTGGTGTCACGCTCGTCGTTTGGTATGGCTTCATTCAGCTCCGGTTCCCAACGATCAAGGCGA
GTTACATGATCCCCCATGTTGTGCAAAAAAGCGGTTAGCTCCTTCGGTCCTCCGATCGTTGTCAGAAGTA
AGTTGGCCGCAGTGTTATCACTCATGGTTATGGCAGCACTGCATAATTCTCTTACTGTCATGCCATCCGT
AAGATGCTTTTCTGTGACTGGTGAGTACTCAACCAAGTCATTCTGAGAATAGTGTATGCGGCGACCGAGT
TGCTCTTGCCCGGCGTCAATACGGGATAATACCGCGCCACATAGCAGAACTTTAAAAGTGCTCATCATTG
GAAAACGTTCTTCGGGGCGAAAACTCTCAAGGATCTTACCGCTGTTGAGATCCAGTTCGATGTAACCCAC
TCGTGCACCCAACTGATCTTCAGCATCTTTTACTTTCACCAGCGTTTCTGGGTGAGCAAAAACAGGAAGG
CAAAATGCCGCAAAAAAGGGAATAAGGGCGACACGGAAATGTTGAATACTCATACTCTTCCTTTTTCAAT
ATTATTGAAGCATTTATCAGGGTTATTGTCTCATGAGCGGATACATATTTGAATGTATTTAGAAAAATAA
ACAAATAGGGGTTCCGCGCACATTTCCCCGAAAAGTGCCACCTAAATTGTAAGCGTTAATATTTTGTTAA
AATTCGCGTTAAATTTTTGTTAAATCAGCTCATTTTTTAACCAATAGGCCGAAATCGGCAAAATCCCTTA
TAAATCAAAAGAATAGACCGAGATAGGGT
[37 nt withheld, positions 2130-2166]
AAAGAACGTGGACTCCAACGTCAAAGG
[49 nt withheld, positions 2194-2242]
T
[91 nt withheld, positions 2244-2334]
G
[124 nt withheld, positions 2336-2459]
CCCATTCGCCATTCAGGCTGCGCAACTGTTGGGAAGGGCGATCGGTGCGGGCCTCTTCGCTATTACGCCA
GCTGGCGAAAGGGGGATGTGCTGCAAGGCGATTAAGTTGGGTAACGCCAGGGTTTTCCCAGTCACGACGT
TGTAAAACGACGGCCAGTGAGCGCGCGTAATACGACTCACTATAGGGCGAATTGGAGCTCGCTAGCGATG
TAGGTCACGGTCTCGAAGCCGCGGTGCGGGTGCCAGGGCGTGCCCTTGGGCTCCCCGGGCGCGTACTCCA
CCTCACCCATCTGGTCCATCATGATGGTCGACTCTAGAAGTCGATCCAACATGGCGACTTGTCCCATCCC
CGGCATGTTTAAATATACTAATTATTCTTGAACTAATTTTAATCAACCGATTTATCTCTCTTCCGCAGGT
CGGGAGGTTCCGGTGGAAGCGGAGGTAGCGGCGGATCCGAGGGCCGCGGCAGCCTGCTGACCTGCGGCGA
TGTGGAGGAGAACCCCGGGCCCATGAAGCTGCTGAGCAGCATCGAGCAGGCCTGCGATATCTGCCGCCTG
AAGAAGCTGAAGTGCAGCAAGGAGAAGCCCAAGTGCGCCAAGTGCCTGAAGAACAACTGGGAGTGCCGCT
ACAGCCCCAAGACCAAGCGCAGCCCCCTGACCCGCGCCCACCTGACCGAGGTGGAGAGCCGCCTGGAGCG
CCTGGAGCAGCTGTTCCTGCTGATCTTCCCCCGCGAGGATCTGGATATGATCCTGAAGATGGATAGCCTG
CAGGATATCAAGGCCCTGCTGACCGGCCTGTTCGTGCAGGATAACGTGAACAAGGATGCCGTGACCGATC
GCCTGGCCAGCGTGGAGACCGATATGCCCCTGACCCTGCGCCAGCACCGCATCAGCGCCACCAGCAGCAG
CGAGGAGAGCAGCAACAAGGGCCAGCGCCAGCTGACCGTGAGCATCGATAGCGCCGCCCACCACGATAAC
AGCACCATCCCCCTGGATTTCATGCCCCGCGATGCCCTGCACGGCTTCGATTGGAGCGAGGAGGATGATA
TGAGCGATGGCCTGCCCTTCCTGAAGACCGATCCCAACAACAACGGCTTCTTCGGCGATGGCAGCCTGCT
GTGCATCCTGCGCAGCATCGGCTTCAAGCCCGAGAACTACACCAACAGCAACGTGAACCGCCTGCCCACC
ATGATCACCGATCGCTACACCCTGGCCAGCCGCAGCACCACCAGCCGCCTGCTGCAGAGCTACCTGAACA
ACTTCCACCCCTACTGCCCCATCGTGCACAGCCCCACCCTGATGATGCTGTACAACAACCAGATCGAGAT
CGCCAGCAAGGATCAGTGGCAGATCCTGTTCAACTGCATCCTGGCCATCGGCGCCTGGTGCATCGAGGGC
GAGAGCACCGATATCGATGTGTTCTACTACCAGAACGCCAAGAGCCACCTGACCAGCAAGGTGTTCGAGA
GCGGCAGCATCATCCTGGTGACCGCCCTGCACCTGCTGAGCCGCTACACCCAGTGGCGCCAGAAGACCAA
CACCAGCTACAACTTCCACAGCTTCAGCATCCGCATGGCCATCAGCCTGGGCCTGAACCGCGATCTGCCC
AGCAGCTTCAGCGATAGCAGCATCCTGGAGCAGCGCCGCCGCATCTGGTGGAGCGTGTACAGCTGGGAGA
TCCAGCTGAGCCTGCTGTACGGCCGCAGCATCCAGCTGAGCCAGAACACCATCAGCTTCCCCAGCAGCGT
GGATGATGTGCAGCGCACCACCACCGGCCCCACCATCTACCACGGCATCATCGAGACCGCCCGCCTGCTG
CAGGTGTTCACCAAGATCTACGAGCTGGATAAGACCGTGACCGCCGAGAAGAGCCCCATCTGCGCCAAGA
AGTGCCTGATGATCTGCAACGAGATCGAGGAGGTGAGCCGCCAGGCCCCCAAGTTCCTGCAGATGGATAT
CAGCACCACCGCCCTGACCAACCTGCTGAAGGAGCACCCCTGGCTGAGCTTCACCCGCTTCGAGCTGAAG
TGGAAGCAGCTGAGCCTGATCATCTACGTGCTGCGCGATTTCTTCACCAACTTCACCCAGAAGAAGAGCC
AGCTGGAGCAGGATCAGAACGATCACCAGAGCTACGAGGTGAAGCGCTGCAGCATCATGCTGAGCGATGC
CGCCCAGCGCACCGTGATGAGCGTGAGCAGCTACATGGATAACCACAACGTGACCCCCTACTTCGCCTGG
AACTGCAGCTACTACCTGTTCAACGCCGTGCTGGTGCCCATCAAGACCCTGCTGAGCAACAGCAAGAGCA
ACGCCGAGAACAACGAGACCGCCCAGCTGCTGCAGCAGATCAACACCGTGCTGATGCTGCTGAAGAAGCT
GGCCACCTTCAAGATCCAGACCTGCGAGAAGTACATCCAGGTGCTGGAGGAGGTGTGCGCCCCCTTCCTG
CTGAGCCAGTGCGCCATCCCCCTGCCCCACATCAGCTACAACAACAGCAACGGCAGCGCCATCAAGAACA
TCGTGGGCAGCGCCACCATCGCCCAGTACCCCACCCTGCCCGAGGAGAACGTGAACAACATCAGCGTGAA
GTACGTGAGCCCCGGCAGCGTGGGACCCAGCCCCGTGCCCCTGAAGAGCGGCGCCAGCTTCAGCGATCTG
GTGAAGCTGCTGAGCAACCGCCCCCCCAGCCGCAACAGCCCCGTGACCATCCCCCGCAGCACCCCCAGCC
ACCGCAGCGTGACCCCCTTCCTGGGCCAGCAGCAGCAGCTGCAGAGCCTGGTGCCCCTGACCCCCAGCGC
CCTGTTCGGCGGCGCCAACTTCAACCAGAGCGGCAACATCGCCGATAGCAGCCTGAGCTTCACCTTCACC
AACAGCAGCAACGGCCCCAACCTGATCACCACCCAGACCAACAGCCAGGCCCTGAGCCAGCCCATCGCCA
GCAGCAACGTGCACGATAACTTCATGAACAACGAGATCACCGCCAGCAAGATCGATGATGGCAACAACAG
CAAGCCCCTGAGCCCCGGCTGGACCGATCAGACCGCCTACAACGCCTTCGGCATCACCACCGGCATGTTC
AACACCACCACCATGGATGATGTGTACAACTACCTGTTCGATGATGAGGATACCCCCCCCAACCCCAAGA
AGGAGTAAAATGAATCGTAGATACTGAAAAACCCCGCAAGTTCACTTCAACTGTGCATCGTGCACCATCT
CAATTTCTTTCATTTATACATCGTTTTGCCTTCTTTTATGTAACTATACTCCTCTAAGTTTCAATCTTGG
CCATGTAACCTCTGATCTATAGAATTTTTTAAATGACTAGAATTAATGCCCATCTTTTTTTTGGACCTAA
ATTCTTCATGAAAATATATTACGAGGGCTTATTCAGAAGCTTATCGATACCGTCGACTAAAGCCAAATAG
AAATTATTCAGTTCTGGCTTAAGTTTTTAAAAGTGATATTATTTATTTGGTTGTAACCAACCAAAAGAAT
GTAAATAACTAATACATAATTATGTTAGTTTTAAGTTAGCAACAAATTGATTTTAGCTATATTAGCTACT
TGGTTAATAAATAGAATATATTTATTTAAAGATAATTCGTTTTTATTGTCAGGGAGTGAGTTTGCTTAAA
AACTCGTTTGGATCCGCGGATCCGGAGGTAGCGGTGGAAGCGGAGGTTCCGGCAGGTAAGTTATTGAACA
ATGGCATCAAATGCCTTCATCATCACTACCCTTTAGCCCTTAAGACCCCACAATGACCTTACCCACTCAG
AGAAAAAAGTAAATATGAAAGCCCATTTGAACTTCTAAGCTTGTCGACCATCATGATGGACCAGATGGGT
GAGGTGGAGTACGCGCCCGGGGAGCCCAAGGGCACGCCCTGGCACCCGCACCGCGGCTTCGAGACCGTGA
CCTACATCATGCATGGTACCCAGCTTTTGTTCCCTTTAGTGAGGGTTAATTGCGCGCTTGGCGTAATCAT
GGTCATAGCTGTTTCCTGTGTGAAATTGTTATCCGCTCACAATTCCACACAACATACGAGCCGGAAGCAT
AAAGTGTAAAGCCTGGGGTGCCTAATGAGTGAGCTAACTCACATTAATTGCGTTGCGCTCACTGCCCGCT
TTCCAGTCGG
