>Addgene plasmid #62898 | pBS-KS-attB2-SA(2)-T2A-Gal4-Hsp70 | addgene partial sequence | sequence record 110309 | M13pUC-Fwd 5'-CCCAGTCACGACGTTGTAAAACG-3'
CGACTCACTATAGGGCGAATTGGAGCTCGCTAGCGATGTAGGTCACGGTCTCGAAGCCGCGGTGCGGGTG
CCAGGGCGTGCCCTTGGGCTCCCCGGGCGCGTACTCCACCTCACCCATCTGGTCCATCATGATGGTCGAC
TCTAGAAGTCGATCCAACATGGCGACTTGTCCCATCCCCGGCATGTTTAAATATACTAATTATTCTTGAA
CTAATTTTAATCAACCGATTTATCTCTCTTCCGCAGGTCGGGAGGTTCCGGTGGAAGCGGAGGTAGCGGC
GGATCCGAGGGCCGCGGCAGCCTGCTGACCTGCGGCGATGTGGAGGAGAACCCCGGGCCCATGAAGCTGC
TGAGCAGCATCGAGCAGGCCTGCGATATCTGCCGCCTGAAGAAGCTGAAGTGCAGCAAGGAGAAGCCCAA
GTGCGCCAAGTGCCTGAAGAACAACTGGGAGTGCCGCTACAGCCCCAAGACCAAGCGCAGCCCCCTGACC
CGCGCCCACCTGACCGAGGTGGAGAGCCGCCTGGAGCGCCTGGAGCAGCTGTTCCTGCTGATCTTCCCCC
GCGAGGATCTGGATATGATCCTGAAGATGGATAGCCTGCAGGATATCAAGGCCCTGCTGACCGGCCTGTT
CGTGCAGGATAACGTGAACAAGGATGCCGTGACCGATCGCCTGGCCAGCGTGGAGACCGATATGCCCCTG
ACCCTGCGCCAGCACCGCATCAGCGCCACCAGCAGCAGCGAGGAGAGCAGCAACAAGGGCCAGCGCCAGC
TGACCGTGAGCATCGATAGCGCCGCCCACCACGATAACAGCACCATCCCCCTGGATTTCATGCCCCGCGA
TGCCCTGCACGGCTTCGATTGGAGCGAGGAGGATGATATGAGCGATGGCCTGCCCTTCCTGAAGACCGAT
CCCAACAACAACGGCTTCTTCGGCGATGGCAGCCTGCTGTGCATCCTGCGCAGCATCGGCTTCAAGCCCG
AGAACTACACCA
