>Addgene plasmid #62898 | pBS-KS-attB2-SA(2)-T2A-Gal4-Hsp70 | addgene partial sequence | sequence record 110312 | M13-Rev 5'-CAGGAAACAGCTATGACC-3'
CTAAAGGGAACAAAAGCTGGGTACCATGCATGATGTAGGTCACGGTCTCGAAGCCGCGGTGCGGGTGCCA
GGGCGTGCCCTTGGGCTCCCCGGGCGCGTACTCCACCTCACCCATCTGGTCCATCATGATGGTCGACAAG
CTTAGAAGTTCAAATGGGCTTTCATATTTACTTTTTTCTCTGAGTGGGTAAGGTCATTGTGGGGTCTTAA
GGGCTAAAGGGTAGTGATGATGAAGGCATTTGATGCCATTGTTCAATAACTTACCTGCCGGAACCTCCGC
TTCCACCGCTACCTCCGGATCCGCGGATCCAAACGAGTTTTTAAGCAAACTCACTCCCTGACAATAAAAA
CGAATTATCTTTAAATAAATATATTCTATTTATTAACCAAGTAGCTAATATAGCTAAAATCAATTTGTTG
CTAACTTAAAACTAACATAATTATGTATTAGTTATTTACATTCTTTTGGTTGGTTACAACCAAATAAATA
ATATCACTTTTAAAAACTTAAGCCAGAACTGAATAATTTCTATTTGGCTTTAGTCGACGGTATCGATAAG
CTTCTGAATAAGCCCTCGTAATATATTTTCATGAAGAATTTAGGTCCAAAAAAAAGATGGGCATTAATTC
TAGTCATTTAAAAAATTCTATAGATCAGAGGTTACATGGCCAAGATTGAAACTTAGAGGAGTATAGTTAC
ATAAAAGAAGGCAAAACGATGTATAAATGAAAGAAATTGAGATGGTGCACGATGCACAGTTGAAGTGAAC
TTGCGGGGTTTTTCAGTATCTACGATTCATTTTACTCCTTCTTGGGGTTGGGGGGGGTATCCTCATCATC
GAACAGGTAGTTGTACACATCATCCATGGTGGTGGTGTTGAACATGCCGGTGGTGATGCCGAAGGCGTTG
TAGGCGGTCTGATCGGTCCAGCC
